>Addgene plasmid #13414 | pFbx15(-544/-527)-TK-Luc | addgene partial sequence | sequence record 19791 | RVprimer3 5'-CTAGCAAAATAGGCTGTCCC-3'
CGAGCTCTTACGCGTCCAGATGTGCTTTATCATAACAATGGGATCTGCCGCCCCGACTGCATCTGCGTGT
TCGAATTCGCCAATGACAAGACGCTGGGCGGGGTTTGTGTCATCATAGAACTAAAGACATGCAAATATAT
TTCTTCCGGGGACACCGCCAGCAAACGCGAGCAACGGGCCACGGGGATGAAGCAGAAGCTTGGCATTCCG
GTACTGTTGGTAAAGCCACCATGGAAGACGCCAAAAACATAAAGAAAGGCCCGGCGCCATTCTATCCGCT
GGAAGATGGAACCGCTGGAGAGCAACTGCATAAGGCTATGAAGAGATACGCCCTGGTTCCTGGAACAATT
GCTTTTACAGATGCACATATCGAGGTGGACATCACTTACGCTGAGTACTTCGAAATGTCCGTTCGGTTGG
CAGAAGCTATGAAACGATATGGGCTGAATACAAATCACAGAATCGTCGTATGCAGTGAAAACTCTCTTCA
ATTCTTTATGCCGGTGTTGGGCGCGTTATTTATCGGAGTTGCAGTTGCGCCCGCGAACGACATTTATAAT
GAACGTGAATTGCTCAACAGTATGGGCATTTCGCAGCCTACCGTGGTGTTCCTTTCCAAAAAGGGGTTGT
AAAAAATTTTGAACGTGCAAAAAAAGCTCCCAATCATCCAATAAATTATTATCAAGGATTCTAAAACGGA
TTAC
