[The description below was written by a language model from this plasmid's Addgene catalogue record.]
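Description:
pFbx15(-544/-527)-TK-Luc is a mammalian luciferase reporter plasmid built on the commercial pTAL-Luc backbone (about 5 kb). This vector is designed for testing candidate enhancer elements upstream of a minimal promoter. As the "TK" in the name indicates, the luciferase gene is driven by a minimal TATA-like promoter derived from the herpes simplex virus thymidine kinase gene. This promoter gives low basal activity on its own, so reporter output depends largely on whatever regulatory sequence is placed in front of it. The plasmid is propagated in E. coli as a high-copy construct under ampicillin selection. No feature table is provided, so the origin of replication and other backbone elements are not itemised in the record.

The insert is a very short fragment of roughly 20 bp from the upstream region of the mouse Fbx15 gene. Its name indicates that it spans positions -544 to -527, although the record does not state the reference point for this numbering. It carries no mutations. It was cloned between the MluI and BglII sites upstream of the minimal promoter, with the MluI site retained and the BglII site destroyed during cloning.

The associated study identified Fbx15 as a target of the pluripotency factor Oct3/4, so this construct most likely serves to test whether this small element alone can confer enhancer activity on a heterologous promoter. That would typically be done by transient transfection into cells such as embryonic stem cells, followed by a luciferase assay. The record does not state which transcription factor binding motifs lie within the fragment or which cell types were used.
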