Addgene plasmid #13414: pFbx15(-544/-527)-TK-Luc
Depositing lab: Shinya Yamanaka. Depositing organization: Kyoto University, Center for iPS Cell Research and Application. Publication: Fbx15 is a novel target of Oct3/4 but is dispensable for embryonic stem cell self-renewal and mouse development. Tokuzawa Y, Kaiho E, Maruyama M, Takahashi K, Mitsui K, Maeda M, Niwa H, Yamanaka S. Mol Cell Biol. 2003 Apr . 23(8):2699-708. 10.1128/MCB.23.8.2699-2708.2003 PubMed 12665572.
Backbone
  Vector backbone: pTAL-Luc
  Backbone manufacturer: Clonetech
  Backbone size w/o insert (bp): 5000
  Vector type: Mammalian Expression, Luciferase
Growth in bacteria
  Bacterial resistance: Ampicillin, 100 μg/mL
  Growth temperature: 37°C
  Growth strain: DH5alpha
  Copy number: High Copy
Gene/Insert
  Gene/Insert name: Upstream region of mouse Fbx15 gene
  Species: M. musculus (mouse)
  Insert size (bp): 20
  Mutation: None
  Cloning method: Restriction Enzyme; 5′ cloning site MluI (not destroyed); 3′ cloning site BglII (destroyed during cloning)
  Sequencing primers: 5′ pGV-2U
Terms and licenses: Academic/Nonprofit Terms; Industry Terms: Not Available to Industry
Depositor comments: The sequence of primer pGV-2U is ACT AAC ATA CGC TCT CCA TCA A.
How to cite: pFbx15(-544/-527)-TK-Luc was a gift from Shinya Yamanaka (Addgene plasmid # 13414 ; http://n2t.net/addgene:13414 ; RRID:Addgene_13414)
